>Addgene plasmid #55130 | mCherry-Sec61-N-18 | depositor partial sequence | sequence record 85497 | insert sequence
TAGTGACGTCAGATCCGCTAGCGCCACC
[288 nt withheld, positions 29-316]
GGACGAATTCTGCAGTCGACGGTACCGCGGGCCCGGGATCCACCGGTCGCCACCATGGTGAGCAAGGGCG
AGGAGGATAACATGGCCATCATCAAGGAGTTCATGCGCTTCAAGGTGCACATGGAGGGCTCCGTGAACGG
CCACGAGTTCGAGATCGAGGGCGAGGGCGAGGGCCGCCCCTACGAGGGCACCCAGACCGCCAAGCTGAAG
GTGACCAAGGGTGGCCCCCTGCCCTTCGCCTGGGACATCCTGTCCCCTCAGTTCATGTACGGCTCCAAGG
CCTACGTGAAGCACCCCGCCGACATCCCCGACTACTTGAAGCTGTCCTTCCCCGAGGGCTTCAAGTGGGA
GCGCGTGATGAACTTCGAGGACGGCGGCGTGGTGACCGTGACCCAGGACTCCTCCCTGCAGGACGGCGAG
TTCATCTACAAGGTGAAGCTGCGCGGCACCAACTTCCCCTCCGACGGCCCCGTAATGCAGAAGAAGACCA
TGGGCTGGGAGGCCTCCTCCGAGCGGATGTACCCCGAGGACGGCGCCCTGAAGGGCGAGATCAAGCAGAG
GCTGAAGCTGAAGGACGGCGGCCACTACGACGCTGAGGTCAAGACCACCTACAAGGCCAAGAAGCCCGTG
CAGCTGCCCGGCGCCTACAACGTCAACATCAAGTTGGACATCACCTCCCACAACGAGGACTACACCATCG
TGGAACAGTACGAACGCGCCGAGGGCCGCCACTCCACCGGCGGCATGGACGAGCTGTACAAGTAAAGCGG
CCGCGACTCTAGATCATAATCAGCCATACCACAT
