>Addgene plasmid #55130 | mCherry-Sec61-N-18 | addgene partial sequence | sequence record 114600 | CMV-F 5'-CGCAAATGGGCGGTAGGCGTG-3'
CCGTCAGATCCGCTAGCGCCACC
[288 nt withheld, positions 24-311]
GGACGAATTCTGCAGTCGACGGTACCGCGGGCCCGGGATCCACCGGTCGCCACCATGGTGAGCAAGGGCG
AGGAGGATAACATGGCCATCATCAAGGAGTTCATGCGCTTCAAGGTGCACATGGAGGGCTCCGTGAACGG
CCACGAGTTCGAGATCGAGGGCGAGGGCGAGGGCCGCCCCTACGAGGGCACCCAGACCGCCAAGCTGAAG
GTGACCAAGGGTGGCCCCCTGCCCTTCGCCTGGGACATCCTGTCCCCTCAGTTCATGTACGGCTCCAAGG
CCTACGTGAAGCACCCCGCCGACATCCCCGACTACTTGAAGCTGTCCTTCCCCGAGGGCTTCAAGTGGGA
GCGCGTGATGAACTTCGAGGACGGCGGCGTGGTGACCGTGACCCAGGACTCCTCCCTGCAGGACGGCGAG
TTCATCTACAAGGTGAAGCTGCGCGGCACCAACTTCCCCTCCGACGGCCCCGTAATGCAGAAGAAGACCA
TGGGCTGGGAGGCCTCCTCCGA
