[The description below was written by a language model from this plasmid's Addgene catalogue record.]
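Description:
mCherry-Sec61-N-18 is a mammalian expression plasmid built on the mCherry-N1 backbone (about 4.75 kb without insert) that produces a red fluorescent marker for the endoplasmic reticulum. The insert is human Sec61, recorded under the SEC61B gene, which encodes the beta subunit of the Sec61 translocon, a small ER membrane protein widely used to outline the organelle. Expression is driven by the CMV promoter, a strong constitutive promoter in most mammalian cell lines. The mCherry tag is supplied by the backbone and is fused to the C terminus of the insert, as is typical of N1-style vectors where the gene of interest is cloned upstream of the fluorescent protein. The "18" in the name probably denotes the length of the linker between the two partners, but the record does not state this, nor does it give the cloning method or insert size.

In bacteria the plasmid is maintained at high copy number under kanamycin selection. In mammalian cells a neomycin resistance marker allows G418 selection, so stable lines can be derived as well as transient transfectants. The listed downstream sequencing primer indicates an SV40 polyadenylation signal following the fusion cassette. No feature table accompanies the record, so the origins of replication and other backbone elements are not documented here.

The construct is intended for fluorescence microscopy of ER morphology and dynamics, with mCherry excitation and emission maxima recorded as 587 nm and 610 nm. This makes it suitable for multicolour imaging alongside green or other spectrally distinct fusion proteins.
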