Addgene plasmid #55130: mCherry-Sec61-N-18
Purpose: Localization: Endoplasmic Reticulum, Excitation: 587, Emission: 610
Depositing lab: Michael Davidson. Depositing organization: Florida State University, Tallahassee.
Backbone
  Vector backbone: mCherry-N1
  Backbone size w/o insert (bp): 4750
  Vector type: Mammalian Expression
  Selectable markers: Neomycin (select with G418)
Growth in bacteria
  Bacterial resistance: Kanamycin, 50 μg/mL
  Growth temperature: 37°C
  Growth strain: DH5alpha
  Copy number: High Copy
Gene/Insert
  Gene/Insert name: Sec61 (alt name: NM_006808.2)
  Species: H. sapiens (human)
  Entrez Gene: SEC61B
  Promoter: CMV
  Tag / fusion protein: mCherry (C terminal on backbone)
  Cloning method: Unknown
  Sequencing primers: 5′ CMV-F; 3′ SV40pA-R
Terms and licenses: Academic/Nonprofit Terms; Industry Terms: Not Available to Industry
Depositor comments: . Excitation = 587; Emission = 610
How to cite: mCherry-Sec61-N-18 was a gift from Michael Davidson (Addgene plasmid # 55130 ; http://n2t.net/addgene:55130 ; RRID:Addgene_55130)
